Addgene plasmid #39644: KHBD00549
Depositing lab: Bart Deplancke. Depositing organization: Swiss Federal Institute of Technology (EPFL). Publication: Automated protein-DNA interaction screening of Drosophila regulatory elements. Korneel Hens, Jean-Daniel Feuz, Alina Isakova, Antonina Lagovitina, Andreas Massouras, Julien Bryois, Patrick Callaerts, Susan E. Celniker, Bart Deplancke. Nat Methods. 2011 Oct 30;8(12):1065-70. 10.1038/nmeth.1763 PubMed 22037703.
Backbone
  Vector backbone: pDONR221
  Backbone manufacturer: Invitrogen
  Backbone size w/o insert (bp): 2536
  Vector type: Gateway DONR vector
Growth in bacteria
  Bacterial resistance: Kanamycin, 50 μg/mL
  Growth temperature: 37°C
  Growth strain: DH5alpha
  Copy number: High Copy
Gene/Insert
  Gene/Insert name: CG3340 (alt names: FBgn0001325; Kr; Kruppel)
  Species: D. melanogaster (fly)
  Insert size (bp): 1506
  Entrez Gene: Kr (a.k.a. Dmel_CG3340, CG3340, Dm-Kr, Dmel\CG3340, If, KR, Kru, kr)
  Promoter: none
  Cloning method: Gateway Cloning
  Sequencing primers: 5′ M13-F20; 3′ M13R
Terms and licenses: Academic/Nonprofit Terms; Industry Terms: Not Available to Industry
Depositor comments: Please note that the ORFs in this collection were cloned open-ended (without a stop codon).
How to cite: KHBD00549 was a gift from Bart Deplancke (Addgene plasmid # 39644 ; http://n2t.net/addgene:39644 ; RRID:Addgene_39644)
