[The description below was written by a language model from this plasmid's Addgene catalogue record.]
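Description:
KHBD00549 is a Gateway entry clone built in the pDONR221 backbone (Invitrogen), carrying the open reading frame of the Drosophila melanogaster gene Krüppel (Kr, CG3340, FBgn0001325). Krüppel is a zinc-finger transcription factor best known as a gap gene in embryonic segmentation. The insert is recorded as about 1.5 kb in a backbone of roughly 2.5 kb without insert. The plasmid is maintained at high copy in standard E. coli cloning strains such as DH5alpha under kanamycin selection. No feature table accompanies the record, so the origin of replication and the recombination sites are not listed explicitly. As the product of Gateway cloning into a pDONR vector, the ORF would normally be flanked by attL sites, and the M13 forward and reverse primer sites named in the record allow the insert to be sequenced from both ends.

The construct has no promoter and is not itself an expression vector. It serves as a shuttle from which the Kr coding sequence can be moved by LR recombination into any compatible Gateway destination vector that supplies the promoter, tags and host-specific elements. The depositor notes that ORFs in this collection were cloned open-ended, without a stop codon. This allows in-frame C-terminal fusions in the destination vector, and it also means a stop codon must come from that vector. The clone belongs to a collection of Drosophila ORFs associated with a study on automated screening of protein–DNA interactions at fly regulatory elements. This suggests its intended use as a source of Kr for generating fusion constructs in such assays, although the record does not name specific destination vectors.
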