>Addgene plasmid #39644 | KHBD00549 | depositor partial sequence | sequence record 50084 | KHBD00549 sequence 1506 bps
ATGTCCATATCAATGCTTCAAGACGCACAAACGCGAACCTTAGCTGCTGCATTAGCTGGCATAAAACAAG
AGGACGTTCATCTAGACCGTTCCATGTCGCTATCGCCCCCCATGTCGGCCAACACATCAGCTACAAGCGC
CGCTGCGATTTATCCAGCTATGGGTCTCCAACAGGCGGCCGCTGCCTCAGCTTTTGGAATGCTATCACCT
ACCCAACTTCTGGCTGCAAACCGTCAAGCTGCCGCATTCATGGCCCAACTGCCCATGAGCACATTGGCCA
ACACTCTCTTTCCACACAATCCGGCGGCTTTGTTTGGGGCTTGGGCTGCCCAACAGTCGCTCCCGCCCCA
GGGTACGCATTTACATTCGCCGCCAGCCAGCCCGCACTCGCCGCTGTCCACTCCTTTAGGTAGTGGCAAG
CACCCATTAAATTCCCCCAACAGCACTCCCCAGCACCATGAGCCAGCGAAGAAGGCTCGAAAGTTATCGG
TTAAGAAGGAGTTTCAGACCGAGATCAGCATGAGTGTAAACGATATGTACCATACATCGGGAGGCCCAAT
ATCTCCGCCTTCCAGTGGCAGCTCTCCTAATTCAACGCACGACGGAGCGGGTGGAAATGCTGGATGTGTC
GGTGTCTCCAAGGATCCATCTCGCGACAAAAGCTTCACCTGTAAAATCTGCTCACGCAGCTTTGGCTATA
AGCACGTGCTTCAGAACCACGAACGCACCCACACCGGTGAGAAGCCTTTCGAATGTCCGGAGTGCCACAA
GCGGTTTACTCGGGACCATCACTTAAAAACCCACATGCGTTTGCATACTGGAGAAAAACCATATCATTGC
TCGCACTGCGATCGTCAATTCGTTCAGGTGGCCAATCTTAGACGACATTTGCGAGTCCACACTGGAGAGC
GTCCCTATACTTGTGAAATCTGCGATGGCAAATTCAGTGACTCCAATCAGCTTAAGTCCCACATGCTGGT
ACACAACGGTGAAAAGCCGTTCGAGTGCGAACGGTGTCACATGAAGTTCCGACGGCGCCACCATCTGATG
AATCACAAGTGTGGCATCCAGTCGCCGCCTACTCCCGCGCTTTCACCGGCCATGAGTGGAGATTACCCCG
TGGCAATCTCCGCAATTGCTATCGAGGCATCCACGAATAGATTTGCGGCAATGTGTGCCACCTACGGAAG
TTCGAATGAGTCGGTCGACATGGAAAAAGCGACACCGGAGGACGATGGTCCATTGGATTTGTCTGAAGAT
GGAGCCAGCTCTGTGGATGGCCATTGCAGCAACATCGCACGGCGCAAGGCACAGGACATTCGTCGGGTTT
TCCGGCTGCCTCCACCGCAAATCCCTCACGTACCCAGTGATATGCCTGAGCAAACCGAGCCAGAGGATTT
GAGCATGCATTCTCCTCGCTCTATCGGATCTCACGAGCAAACCGATGATATTGACTTGTATGATTTAGAT
GATGCCCCGGCTTCTTATATGGGCCATCAACAACAT
