>Addgene plasmid #39644 | KHBD00549 | addgene partial sequence | sequence record 51766 | M13Rev
AATAATGATTTTATTTTGACTGATAGTGACCTGTTCGTTGCAACAAATTGATAAGCAATGCTTTCTTATA
ATGCCAACTTTGTACAAGAAAGTTGGCAAATGTTGTTGATGGCCCATATAAGAAGCCGGGGCATCATCTA
AATCATACAAGTCAATATCATCGGTTTGCTCGTGAGATCCGATAGAGCGAGGAGAATGCATGCTCAAATC
CTCTGGCTCGGTTTGCTCAGGCATATCACTGGGTACGTGAGGGATTTGCGGTGGAGGCAGCCGGAAAACC
CGACGAATGTCCTGTGCCTTGCGCCGTGCGATGTTGCTGCAATGGCCATCCACAGAGCTGGCTCCATCTT
CAGACAAATCCAATGGACCATCGTCCTCCGGTGTCGCTTTTTCCATGTCGACCGACTCATTCGAACTTCC
GTAGGTGGCACACATTGCCGCAAATCTATTCGTGGATGCCTCGATAGCAATTGCGGAGATTGCCACGGGG
TAATCTCCACTCATGGCCGGTGAAAGCGCGGGAGTAGGCGGCGACTGGATGCCACACTTGTGATTCATCA
GATGGTGGCGCCGTCGGAACTTCATGTGACACCGTTCGCACTCGAACGGCTTTTCACCGTTGTGTACCAG
CATGTGGGACTTAAGCTGATTGGAGTCACTGAATTTGCCATCGCAGATTTCACAAGTATAGGGACGCTCT
CCAGTGTGGACTCGCAAATGTCGTCTAAGATTGGCCACCTGAACGAATTGACGATCGCAGTGCGAGCAAT
GATATGGTTTTTCTCCAGTATGCAAACGCATGTGGGTTT
